Addgene plasmid #111984: pACY.HR2_T7_term_HR3
Purpose: (Empty Backbone) Subcloning vector position 3
Depositing lab: Stephen Harrison. Depositing organization: Harvard Medical School. Publication: Structure of the DASH/Dam1 complex shows its role at the yeast kinetochore-microtubule interface. Jenni S, Harrison SC. Science. 2018 May 4;360(6388):552-558. doi: 10.1126/science.aar6436. PubMed 29724956.
Backbone
  Vector backbone: pACYCDuet-1
  Backbone size (bp): 2787
  Vector type: Bacterial Expression
  Promoter: T7
Growth in bacteria
  Bacterial resistance: Chloramphenicol, 25 μg/mL
  Growth temperature: 37°C
  Growth strain: DH5alpha
  Copy number: Unknown
Gene/Insert
  Cloning method: Gibson Cloning
Terms and licenses: Academic/Nonprofit Terms; Industry Terms: Not Available to Industry
How to cite: pACY.HR2_T7_term_HR3 was a gift from Stephen Harrison (Addgene plasmid # 111984 ; http://n2t.net/addgene:111984 ; RRID:Addgene_111984)
