[The description below was written by a language model from this plasmid's Addgene catalogue record and pLannotate feature annotations shown in this document.]
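Description:
pACY.HR2_T7_term_HR3 is an empty bacterial expression and subcloning backbone derived from pACYCDuet-1, about 2.8 kb in size. It replicates in E. coli from the medium-copy p15A origin, which is compatible with ColE1-type plasmids and so allows co-maintenance with other vectors. Selection is by chloramphenicol, through the cat gene driven by its native cat promoter. The annotation also picks up short fragments resembling an RSF origin and the IS1 element; these look like backbone remnants rather than functional parts.

The payload region is a single minimal T7 expression cassette on the reverse strand. It consists of a T7 promoter, the efficient ribosome binding site from phage T7 gene 10, a gap where an open reading frame would be inserted, a very short fragment annotated as a T7 gene 10-derived tag, and the T7 terminator. Two 20-bp sequences annotated as symmetric lac operators lie just outside the cassette on either side. Given the plasmid name, these flanking segments may correspond to the "HR2" and "HR3" homology regions, but the record does not define them. No lacI gene is annotated, and expression would require a host supplying T7 RNA polymerase.

The record describes the plasmid as a "position 3" subcloning vector built for Gibson assembly. This suggests a modular series in which individual genes are first placed into position-specific cassettes and then joined through shared flanking homologies into multi-gene co-expression constructs. That would fit the associated work on a multi-subunit yeast kinetochore complex, although the record does not spell out the assembly scheme. No insert is present.
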