Features (pLannotate 1.2.2; 11 found; start..end, strand, type, name):
     20..565     +  rep_origin     p15A ori: Plasmids containing the medium-copy-number p15A origin of replication can be propagated in E. coli cells that contain a second plasmid with the ColE1 origin.
    653..708     +  rep_origin     RSF ori (fragment): Plasmids containing the RSF 1030 origin of replication can be propagated in E. coli cells that contain additional plasmids with compatible origins.
    827..970     -  mobile_element IS1 (fragment): prokaryotic transposable element IS1
   1091..1193    +  promoter       cat promoter: promoter of the E. coli cat gene encoding chloramphenicol acetyltransferase
   1194..1850    +  CDS            cat: CAT_ECOLX - Experimental evidence at protein level: Swiss-Prot protein existence level 1. This enzyme is an effector of chloramphenicol resistance in bacteria. From Escherichia coli. This protein is used as a marker in many commonly used cloning vectors, such as pACYC184.
   2165..2184    -  protein_bind   lac operator (symmetric): The lac repressor binds to the lac operator to inhibit transcription in E. coli. This inhibition can be relieved by adding lactose or isopropyl-β-D-thiogalactopyranoside (IPTG). The symmetric lac operator was optimized for tight binding of lac repressor. lac repressor encoded by lacI
   2257..2304    -  terminator     T7 terminator: transcription terminator for bacteriophage T7 RNA polymerase
   2312..2329    -  CDS            SET1 (fragment): solubility-enhancement tag derived from T7 phage gene 10B
   2445..2467    -  RBS            RBS: efficient ribosome binding site from bacteriophage T7 gene 10 (Olins and Rangwala, 1989)
   2499..2517    -  promoter       T7 promoter: promoter for bacteriophage T7 RNA polymerase
   2590..2609    -  protein_bind   lac operator (symmetric): The lac repressor binds to the lac operator to inhibit transcription in E. coli. This inhibition can be relieved by adding lactose or isopropyl-β-D-thiogalactopyranoside (IPTG). The symmetric lac operator was optimized for tight binding of lac repressor. lac repressor encoded by lacI
>Addgene plasmid #111984 | pACY.HR2_T7_term_HR3 | addgene full sequence | sequence record 214951 | Addgene NGS Result
GATTAATAAGATGATCTTCTTGAGATCGTTTTGGTCTGCGCGTAATCTCTTGCTCTGAAAACGAAAAAAC
CGCCTTGCAGGGCGGTTTTTCGAAGGTTCTCTGAGCTACCAACTCTTTGAACCGAGGTAACTGGCTTGGA
GGAGCGCAGTCACCAAAACTTGTCCTTTCAGTTTAGCCTTAACCGGCGCATGACTTCAAGACTAACTCCT
CTAAATCAATTACCAGTGGCTGCTGCCAGTGGTGCTTTTGCATGTCTTTCCGGGTTGGACTCAAGACGAT
AGTTACCGGATAAGGCGCAGCGGTCGGACTGAACGGGGGGTTCGTGCATACAGTCCAGCTTGGAGCGAAC
TGCCTACCCGGAACTGAGTGTCAGGCGTGGAATGAGACAAACGCGGCCATAACAGCGGAATGACACCGGT
AAACCGAAAGGCAGGAACAGGAGAGCGCACGAGGGAGCCGCCAGGGGGAAACGCCTGGTATCTTTATAGT
CCTGTCGGGTTTCGCCACCACTGATTTGAGCGTCAGATTTCGTGATGCTTGTCAGGGGGGCGGAGCCTAT
GGAAAAACGGCTTTGCCGCGGCCCTCTCACTTCCCTGTTAAGTATCTTCCTGGCATCTTCCAGGAAATCT
CCGCCCCGTTCGTAAGCCATTTCCGCTCGCCGCAGTCGAACGACCGAGCGTAGCGAGTCAGTGAGCGAGG
AAGCGGAATATATCCTGTATCACATATTCTGCTGACGCACCGGTGCAGCCTTTTTTCTCCTGCCACATGA
AGCACTTCACTGACACCCTCATCAGTGCCAACATAGTAAGCCAGTATACACTCCGCTAGCGCTGATGTCC
GGCGGTGCTTTTGCCGTTACGCACCACCCCGTCAGTAGCTGAACAGGAGGGACAGCTGATAGAAACAGAA
GCCACTGGAGCACCTCAAAAACACCATCATACACTAAATCAGTAAGTTGGCAGCATCACCCGACGCACTT
TGCGCCGAATAAATACCTGTGACGGAAGATCACTTCGCAGAATAAATAAATCCTGGTGTCCCTGTTGATA
CCGGGAAGCCCTGGGCCAACTTTTGGCGAAAATGAGACGTTGATCGGCACGTAAGAGGTTCCAACTTTCA
CCATAATGAAATAAGATCACTACCGGGCGTATTTTTTGAGTTATCGAGATTTTCAGGAGCTAAGGAAGCT
AAAATGGAGAAAAAAATCACTGGATATACCACCGTTGATATATCCCAATGGCATCGTAAAGAACATTTTG
AGGCATTTCAGTCAGTTGCTCAATGTACCTATAACCAGACCGTTCAGCTGGATATTACGGCCTTTTTAAA
GACCGTAAAGAAAAATAAGCACAAGTTTTATCCGGCCTTTATTCACATTCTTGCCCGCCTGATGAATGCT
CATCCGGAGTTCCGTATGGCAATGAAAGACGGTGAGCTGGTGATATGGGATAGTGTTCACCCTTGTTACA
CCGTTTTCCATGAGCAAACTGAAACGTTTTCATCGCTCTGGAGTGAATACCACGACGATTTCCGGCAGTT
TCTACACATATATTCGCAAGATGTGGCGTGTTACGGTGAAAACCTGGCCTATTTCCCTAAAGGGTTTATT
GAGAATATGTTTTTCGTCTCAGCCAATCCCTGGGTGAGTTTCACCAGTTTTGATTTAAACGTGGCCAATA
TGGACAACTTCTTCGCCCCCGTTTTCACTATGGGCAAATATTATACGCAAGGCGACAAGGTGCTGATGCC
GCTGGCGATTCAGGTTCATCATGCCGTTTGTGATGGCTTCCATGTCGGCAGAATGCTTAATGAATTACAA
CAGTACTGCGATGAGTGGCAGGGCGGGGCGTAATTTTTTTAAGGCAGTTATTGGTGCCCTTAAACGCCTG
GTTGCTACGCCTGAATAAGTGATAATAAGCGGATGAATGGCAGAAATTCGAAAGCAAATTCGACCCGGTC
GTCGGTTCAGGGCAGGGTCGTTAAATAGCCGCTTATGTCTATTGCTGGTTTACCGGTTTATTGACTACCG
GAAGCAGTGTGACCGTGTGCTTCTCAAATGTACGTATCGCCCTTAGACAAAGGTATCGATGGAATCAGAA
GAACGCCATATTACAGAGATAGTGATGTGATCCGGGAATGAGAAGGTACCCCCGGGACTCGAGTAATTGT
GAGCGCTCACAATTATGGGCTCCATGATACTGAAAGAGCTGGCAAGCTGCTGGTGGCCGGCCGCGGCCGC
CGCCGGCGCCTTTCAGCAAAAAACCCCTCAAGACCCGTTTAGAGGCCCCAAGGGGTTATGCTAGTTATTG
CTCAGCGGTGGCAGCAGCCTAGGTTAATTAGGCGCGCCCCTGCAGGGCTTAAGTCTTCAATAAGTTTAAA
CAGGCCTTTAATTAATCGCCCTTATTGAAGACAAAGGTGCGGCCGCCGCCGGCGCATATGTATATCTCCT
TCTTAAAGTTAAACAAAATTATTTCTAGAGGGAAACCGTTGTGGTCTCCCTATAGTGAGTCGTATTAATT
TCGCGGGATCGAGGGCGCGCCACTCGAGTGCGAGATACATATTTCTCGACAGTAGGGCTCAGAGCTCGAA
ATTGTGAGCGCTCACAATTGGCCGGCCATCGATCTGGAAAGGCATACTCTAGCAATCTGTAGGTGATCGA
CTTGGAAAACCCTGGCGAAGCTTCCCGGGTCCTGGACCTGCAGGGCTTACAACTTATATCGTATGGGGCT
GACTTCAGGTGCTACATTTGAAGAGATAAATTGCACTGAAATCTAGAAATATTTTATCT
